>Addgene plasmid #26972 | pAAV-hSyn-eNpHR 3.0-EYFP | addgene full sequence | sequence record 196842 | Addgene NGS Result
ACGCGGCCTTTTTACGGTTCCTGGCCTTTTGCTGGCCTTTTGCTCACATGTCCTGCAGGCAGCTGCGCGC
TCGCTCGCTCACTGAGGCCGCCCGGGCGTCGGGCGACCTTTGGTCGCCCGGCCTCAGTGAGCGAGCGAGC
GCGCAGAGAGGGAGTGGCCAACTCCATCACTAGGGGTTCCTGCGGCCGCACGCGTGTGTCTAGACTGCAG
AGGGCCCTGCGTATGAGTGCAAGTGGGTTTTAGGACCAGGATGAGGCGGGGTGGGGGTGCCTACCTGACG
ACCGACCCCGACCCACTGGACAAGCACCCAACCCCCATTCCCCAAATTGCGCATCCCCTATCAGAGAGGG
GGAGGGGAAACAGGATGCGGCGAGGCGCGTGCGCACTGCCAGCTTCAGCACCGCGGACAGTGCCTTCGCC
CCCGCCTGGCGGCGCGCGCCACCGCCGCCTCAGCACTGAAGGCGCGCTGACGTCACTCGCCGGTCCCCCG
CAAACTCCCCTTCCCGGCCACCTTGGTCGCGTCCGCGCCGCCGCCGGCCCAGCCGGACCGCACCACGCGA
GGCGCGAGATAGGGGGGCACGGGCGCGACCATCTGCGCTGCGGCGCCGGCGACTCAGCGCTGCCTCAGTC
TGCGGTGGGCAGCGGAGGAGTCGTGTCGTGCCTGAGAGCGCAGTCGAGAAGGTACCGGATCCCCGGGTAC
CGGTAGGCCACCATGACAGAGACCCTGCCTCCCGTGACCGAGAGTGCCGTGGCCCTTCAAGCCGAGGTTA
CCCAAAGGGAGTTGTTCGAGTTCGTGCTGAACGACCCTTTGCTTGCAAGCAGTCTCTATATCAACATCGC
ACTTGCAGGACTGAGTATACTGCTGTTCGTTTTTATGACCCGAGGACTCGATGATCCACGGGCAAAACTT
ATTGCTGTGTCAACCATCCTTGTGCCTGTCGTCAGCATTGCCTCCTACACTGGATTGGCGAGCGGCCTGA
CAATTTCCGTTCTTGAAATGCCAGCGGGCCATTTTGCAGAAGGCAGCTCAGTGATGCTGGGAGGAGAAGA
GGTAGATGGTGTAGTCACCATGTGGGGACGGTATCTCACCTGGGCACTTTCCACGCCCATGATTCTCCTC
GCTCTGGGTCTCCTGGCCGGAAGCAATGCTACAAAGCTCTTCACAGCTATCACTTTCGATATCGCTATGT
GCGTGACTGGCCTTGCCGCGGCCCTGACTACCTCCTCCCACCTCATGAGATGGTTCTGGTACGCTATCAG
TTGTGCATGCTTTCTGGTGGTCTTGTATATCCTGCTGGTGGAGTGGGCACAGGACGCCAAAGCCGCGGGA
ACCGCTGACATGTTCAATACCCTGAAGCTGTTGACAGTAGTGATGTGGCTGGGGTATCCAATTGTGTGGG
CTCTTGGAGTCGAGGGTATCGCGGTGTTGCCCGTTGGGGTGACGAGCTGGGGATATTCTTTCCTGGATAT
CGTGGCAAAGTACATTTTCGCATTCTTGCTCCTGAACTATCTGACGTCAAACGAATCTGTCGTGTCCGGC
AGCATTTTGGATGTTCCATCTGCTTCTGGGACCCCGGCTGATGATGCGGCCGCCAAGAGCAGGATCACCA
GCGAGGGCGAGTACATCCCCCTGGACCAGATCGACATCAACGTGGTGAGCAAGGGCGAGGAGCTGTTCAC
CGGGGTGGTGCCCATCCTGGTCGAGCTGGACGGCGACGTAAACGGCCACAAGTTCAGCGTGTCCGGCGAG
GGCGAGGGCGATGCCACCTACGGCAAGCTGACCCTGAAGTTCATCTGCACCACCGGCAAGCTGCCCGTGC
CCTGGCCCACCCTCGTGACCACCTTCGGCTACGGCCTGCAGTGCTTCGCCCGCTACCCCGACCACATGAA
GCAGCACGACTTCTTCAAGTCCGCCATGCCCGAAGGCTACGTCCAGGAGCGCACCATCTTCTTCAAGGAC
GACGGCAACTACAAGACCCGCGCCGAGGTGAAGTTCGAGGGCGACACCCTGGTGAACCGCATCGAGCTGA
AGGGCATCGACTTCAAGGAGGACGGCAACATCCTGGGGCACAAGCTGGAGTACAACTACAACAGCCACAA
CGTCTATATCATGGCCGACAAGCAGAAGAACGGCATCAAGGTGAACTTCAAGATCCGCCACAACATCGAG
GACGGCAGCGTGCAGCTCGCCGACCACTACCAGCAGAACACCCCCATCGGCGACGGCCCCGTGCTGCTGC
CCGACAACCACTACCTGAGCTACCAGTCCGCCCTGAGCAAAGACCCCAACGAGAAGCGCGATCACATGGT
CCTGCTGGAGTTCGTGACCGCCGCCGGGATCACTCTCGGCATGGACGAGCTGTACAAGTTCTGCTACGAG
AACGAGGTGTAATGAGAATTCGATATCAAGCTTATCGATAATCAACCTCTGGATTACAAAATTTGTGAAA
GATTGACTGGTATTCTTAACTATGTTGCTCCTTTTACGCTATGTGGATACGCTGCTTTAATGCCTTTGTA
TCATGCTATTGCTTCCCGTATGGCTTTCATTTTCTCCTCCTTGTATAAATCCTGGTTGCTGTCTCTTTAT
GAGGAGTTGTGGCCCGTTGTCAGGCAACGTGGCGTGGTGTGCACTGTGTTTGCTGACGCAACCCCCACTG
GTTGGGGCATTGCCACCACCTGTCAGCTCCTTTCCGGGACTTTCGCTTTCCCCCTCCCTATTGCCACGGC
GGAACTCATCGCCGCCTGCCTTGCCCGCTGCTGGACAGGGGCTCGGCTGTTGGGCACTGACAATTCCGTG
GTGTTGTCGGGGAAATCATCGTCCTTTCCTTGGCTGCTCGCCTATGTTGCCACCTGGATTCTGCGCGGGA
CGTCCTTCTGCTACGTCCCTTCGGCCCTCAATCCAGCGGACCTTCCTTCCCGCGGCCTGCTGCCGGCTCT
GCGGCCTCTTCCGCGTCTTCGCCTTCGCCCTCAGACGAGTCGGATCTCCCTTTGGGCCGCCTCCCCGCAT
CGATACCGAGCGCTGCTCGAGAGATCTACGGGTGGCATCCCTGTGACCCCTCCCCAGTGCCTCTCCTGGC
CCTGGAAGTTGCCACTCCAGTGCCCACCAGCCTTGTCCTAATAAAATTAAGTTGCATCATTTTGTCTGAC
TAGGTGTCCTTCTATAATATTATGGGGTGGAGGGGGGTGGTATGGAGCAAGGGGCAAGTTGGGAAGACAA
CCTGTAGGGCCTGCGGGGTCTATTGGGAACCAAGCTGGAGTGCAGTGGCACAATCTTGGCTCACTGCAAT
CTCCGCCTCCTGGGTTCAAGCGATTCTCCTGCCTCAGCCTCCCGAGTTGTTGGGATTCCAGGCATGCATG
ACCAGGCTCAGCTAATTTTTGTTTTTTTGGTAGAGACGGGGTTTCACCATATTGGCCAGGCTGGTCTCCA
ACTCCTAATCTCAGGTGATCTACCCACCTTGGCCTCCCAAATTGCTGGGATTACAGGCGTGAACCACTGC
TCCCTTCCCTGTCCTTCTGATTTTGTAGGTAACCACGTGCGGACCGAGCGGCCGCAGGAACCCCTAGTGA
TGGAGTTGGCCACTCCCTCTCTGCGCGCTCGCTCGCTCACTGAGGCCGGGCGACCAAAGGTCGCCCGACG
CCCGGGCTTTGCCCGGGCGGCCTCAGTGAGCGAGCGAGCGCGCAGCTGCCTGCAGGGGCGCCTGATGCGG
TATTTTCTCCTTACGCATCTGTGCGGTATTTCACACCGCATA
[95 nt withheld, positions 3753-3847]
T
[46 nt withheld, positions 3849-3894]
C
[141 nt withheld, positions 3896-4036]
CCTTTGACGTTGGAGTCCACGTTCTTT
[37 nt withheld, positions 4064-4100]
ACTCTATCTCGGGCTATTCTTTTGATTTATAAGGGATTTTGCCGATTTCGGTCTATTGGTTAAAAAATGA
GCTGATTTAACAAAAATTTAACGCGAATTTTAACAAAATATTAACGTTTACAATTTTATGGTGCACTCTC
AGTACAATCTGCTCTGATGCCGCATAGTTAAGCCAGCCCCGACACCCGCCAACACCCGCTGACGCGCCCT
GACGGGCTTGTCTGCTCCCGGCATCCGCTTACAGACAAGCTGTGACCGTCTCCGGGAGCTGCATGTGTCA
GAGGTTTTCACCGTCATCACCGAAACGCGCGAGACGAAAGGGCCTCGTGATACGCCTATTTTTATAGGTT
AATGTCATGATAATAATGGTTTCTTAGACGTCAGGTGGCACTTTTCGGGGAAATGTGCGCGGAACCCCTA
TTTGTTTATTTTTCTAAATACATTCAAATATGTATCCGCTCATGAGACAATAACCCTGATAAATGCTTCA
ATAATATTGAAAAAGGAAGAGTATGAGTATTCAACATTTCCGTGTCGCCCTTATTCCCTTTTTTGCGGCA
TTTTGCCTTCCTGTTTTTGCTCACCCAGAAACGCTGGTGAAAGTAAAAGATGCTGAAGATCAGTTGGGTG
CACGAGTGGGTTACATCGAACTGGATCTCAACAGCGGTAAGATCCTTGAGAGTTTTCGCCCCGAAGAACG
TTTTCCAATGATGAGCACTTTTAAAGTTCTGCTATGTGGCGCGGTATTATCCCGTATTGACGCCGGGCAA
GAGCAACTCGGTCGCCGCATACACTATTCTCAGAATGACTTGGTTGAGTACTCACCAGTCACAGAAAAGC
ATCTTACGGATGGCATGACAGTAAGAGAATTATGCAGTGCTGCCATAACCATGAGTGATAACACTGCGGC
CAACTTACTTCTGACAACGATCGGAGGACCGAAGGAGCTAACCGCTTTTTTGCACAACATGGGGGATCAT
GTAACTCGCCTTGATCGTTGGGAACCGGAGCTGAATGAAGCCATACCAAACGACGAGCGTGACACCACGA
TGCCTGTAGCAATGGCAACAACGTTGCGCAAACTATTAACTGGCGAACTACTTACTCTAGCTTCCCGGCA
ACAATTAATAGACTGGATGGAGGCGGATAAAGTTGCAGGACCACTTCTGCGCTCGGCCCTTCCGGCTGGC
TGGTTTATTGCTGATAAATCTGGAGCCGGTGAGCGTGGGTCTCGCGGTATCATTGCAGCACTGGGGCCAG
ATGGTAAGCCCTCCCGTATCGTAGTTATCTACACGACGGGGAGTCAGGCAACTATGGATGAACGAAATAG
ACAGATCGCTGAGATAGGTGCCTCACTGATTAAGCATTGGTAACTGTCAGACCAAGTTTACTCATATATA
CTTTAGATTGATTTAAAACTTCATTTTTAATTTAAAAGGATCTAGGTGAAGATCCTTTTTGATAATCTCA
TGACCAAAATCCCTTAACGTGAGTTTTCGTTCCACTGAGCGTCAGACCCCGTAGAAAAGATCAAAGGATC
TTCTTGAGATCCTTTTTTTCTGCGCGTAATCTGCTGCTTGCAAACAAAAAAACCACCGCTACCAGCGGTG
GTTTGTTTGCCGGATCAAGAGCTACCAACTCTTTTTCCGAAGGTAACTGGCTTCAGCAGAGCGCAGATAC
CAAATACTGTTCTTCTAGTGTAGCCGTAGTTAGGCCACCACTTCAAGAACTCTGTAGCACCGCCTACATA
CCTCGCTCTGCTAATCCTGTTACCAGTGGCTGCTGCCAGTGGCGATAAGTCGTGTCTTACCGGGTTGGAC
TCAAGACGATAGTTACCGGATAAGGCGCAGCGGTCGGGCTGAACGGGGGGTTCGTGCACACAGCCCAGCT
TGGAGCGAACGACCTACACCGAACTGAGATACCTACAGCGTGAGCTATGAGAAAGCGCCACGCTTCCCGA
AGGGAGAAAGGCGGACAGGTATCCGGTAAGCGGCAGGGTCGGAACAGGAGAGCGCACGAGGGAGCTTCCA
GGGGGAAACGCCTGGTATCTTTATAGTCCTGTCGGGTTTCGCCACCTCTGACTTGAGCGTCGATTTTTGT
GATGCTCGTCAGGGGGGCGGAGCCTATGGAAAAACGCCAGCA
Features (pLannotate 1.2.2; 17 found; start..end, strand, type, name):
     63..90      +  repeat_region  AAV2 ITR (fragment): inverted terminal repeat of adeno-associated virus serotype 2 inverted
    119..146     +  repeat_region  AAV2 ITR (fragment): inverted terminal repeat of adeno-associated virus serotype 2 inverted
    226..673     +  promoter       hSyn promoter: human synapsin I promoter; confers neuron-specific expression (Kügler et al., 2003)
    713..1585    +  CDS            hop: BACH_NATPH - Experimental evidence at protein level: Swiss-Prot protein existence level 1. Light-driven anion pump. Binding affinity for the anions is in the order, bromide > chloride > nitrate > azide > bromate and binding is pH dependent. From Natronomonas pharaonis (Natronobacterium pharaonis).
   1595..1654    +  CDS            KCNJ2 (fragment): KCNJ2_HUMAN - Also known as IRK1. Experimental evidence at protein level: Swiss-Prot protein existence level 1. Probably participates in establishing action potential waveform and excitability of neuronal and muscle tissues. Inward rectifier potassium channels are characterized by a greater tendency to allow potassium to flow into the cell rather than out of it. Their voltage dependence is regulated by the concentration of extracellular potassium; as external potassium is raised, the voltage range of the channel opening shifts to more positive voltages. The inward rectification is mainly due t
   1653..2369    +  CDS            EYFP: enhanced YFP mammalian codon-optimized
   2396..2420    +  misc_feature   MCS (fragment): pBluescript multiple cloning site
   2420..3008    +  misc_feature   WPRE: woodchuck hepatitis virus posttranscriptional regulatory element
   3040..3516    +  polyA_signal   hGH poly(A) signal: human growth hormone polyadenylation signal
   3556..3696    +  repeat_region  AAV2 ITR: inverted terminal repeat of adeno-associated virus serotype 2 inverted
   3701..3752    -  misc_feature   bom (fragment): basis of mobility region from pBR322
   3771..4226    +  rep_origin     f1 ori (sequence partly withheld): f1 bacteriophage origin of replication; arrow indicates direction of (+) strand synthesis
   4227..4276    -  misc_feature   bom (fragment): basis of mobility region from pBR322
   4378..4413    -  CDS            rop (fragment): Rop protein, which maintains plasmids at low copy number; rop
   4508..4612    +  promoter       AmpR promoter: bla
   4613..5473    +  CDS            AmpR: β-lactamase; bla; confers resistance to ampicillin, carbenicillin, and related antibiotics
   5644..6232    +  rep_origin     ori: high-copy-number ColE1/pMB1/pBR322/pUC origin of replication
