[The description below was written by a language model from this plasmid's Addgene catalogue record and pLannotate feature annotations shown in this document.]
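Description:
pAAV-hSyn-eNpHR 3.0-EYFP is an adeno-associated virus transfer plasmid for mammalian expression, built on a pAAV backbone and sequenced at 6,242 nt. In bacteria it is maintained at high copy from a ColE1/pUC-type origin and selected with ampicillin through the bla gene and its own promoter. An f1 phage origin is also present. The expression cassette is bracketed by AAV2 inverted terminal repeats, which direct replication and packaging of the intervening DNA into AAV particles when rep, cap and helper functions are supplied in trans. The downstream ITR is annotated in full, whereas the upstream one is detected only as short fragments. This may reflect the difficulty of sequencing or annotating these repeats. The record recommends recombination-deficient host strains to keep the repeats stable.

The payload is driven by the human synapsin I promoter, which restricts expression to neurons. It encodes eNpHR 3.0, an enhanced halorhodopsin based on the light-driven chloride pump of Natronomonas pharaonis. The catalogue lists the insert species as human, but the feature table identifies the opsin as archaeal in origin. A short fragment of the human potassium channel KCNJ2 (Kir2.1) follows the opsin and corresponds to the membrane trafficking signal noted in the record, and EYFP is fused C-terminally. The record also lists an ER export signal, which is not separately annotated. These signals improve surface delivery of the pump. A WPRE downstream of the fusion boosts transcript stability and expression, and the human growth hormone polyadenylation signal terminates the transcript. The construct is used to produce AAV for optogenetic inhibition of neurons, with EYFP fluorescence marking expressing cells.
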