Addgene plasmid #26972: pAAV-hSyn-eNpHR 3.0-EYFP
Purpose: AAV expression of eNpHR 3.0 fused to EYFP driven by humanized Synapsin promoter for optogenetic inhibition
Depositing lab: Karl Deisseroth.
Backbone
  Vector backbone: pAAV
  Backbone manufacturer: Invitrogen
  Backbone size w/o insert (bp): 4570
  Vector type: Mammalian Expression, AAV
Growth in bacteria
  Bacterial resistance: Ampicillin, 100 μg/mL
  Growth temperature: 37°C
  Growth strain: NEB Stable
  Growth instructions: Stbl3 (rec A-) cells to avoid recombinations with the LTRs
  Copy number: High Copy
Gene/Insert
  Gene/Insert name: eNpHR 3.0
  Species: H. sapiens (human)
  Insert size (bp): 1683
  Mutation: Trafficking Signal (TS) ER Export Signal
  Promoter: hSyn
  Tag / fusion protein: EYFP (C terminal on insert)
  Cloning method: Restriction Enzyme; 5′ cloning site BamHI, AgeI (not destroyed); 3′ cloning site EcoRI, HinDIII (not destroyed)
  Sequencing primers: 5′ ccacgcgaggcgcgagatag; 3′ GCAATAGCATGATACAAAGG
Terms and licenses: Academic/Nonprofit Terms; Industry Terms: Not Available to Industry
Depositor comments: This plasmid contains the human synapsin I promoter. For additional information please visit - http://www.optogenetics.org
How to cite: pAAV-hSyn-eNpHR 3.0-EYFP was a gift from Karl Deisseroth (Addgene plasmid # 26972 ; http://n2t.net/addgene:26972 ; RRID:Addgene_26972) For viral preps, please replace (Addgene plasmid # 26972) in the above sentence with: (Addgene viral prep # 26972-AAV2) or (Addgene viral prep # 26972-AAV5)
