>Addgene plasmid #26972 | pAAV-hSyn-eNpHR 3.0-EYFP | addgene partial sequence | sequence record 33287 | 26972 with eNpHR-R 5'-gcacaaggatggttgacaca
CTCGGGTCATAAAAACGAACAGCAGTATACTCAGTCCTGCAAGTGCGATGTTGATATAGAGACTGCTTGC
AAGCAAAGGGTCGTTCAGCACGAACTCGAACAACTCCCTTTGGGTAACCTCGGCTTGAAGGGCCACGGCA
CTCTCGGTCACGGGAGGCAGGGTCTCTGTCATGGTGGCCTACCGGTACCCGGGGATCCGGTACCTTCTCG
ACTGCGCTCTCAGGCACGACACGACTCCTCCGCTGCCCACCGCAGACTGAGGCAGCGCTGAGTCGCCGGC
GCCGCAGCGCAGATGGTCGCGCCCGTGCCCCCCTATCTCGCGCCTCGCGTGGTGCGGTCCGGCTGGGCCG
GCGGCGGCGCGGACGCGACCAAGGTGGCCGGGAAGGGGAGTTTGCGGGGGACCGGCGAGTGACGTCAGCG
CGCCTTCAGTGCTGAGGCGGCGGTGGCGCGCGCCGCCAGGCGGGGGCGAAGGCACTGTCCGCGGTGCTGA
AGCTGGCAGTGCGCACGCGCCTCGCCGCATCCTGTTTCCCCTCCCCCTCTCTGATAGGGGATGCGCAATT
TGGGGAATGGGGGTTGGGTGCTTGTCCAGTGGGTCGGGGTCGGTCGTCAGGTAGGCACCCCCACCCCGCC
TCATCCTGGTCCTAAAACCCACTTGCACTCATACGCAGGGCCCTCTGCAGTCTAGACACACGCGTGCGGC
CGCAGGAACCCCTAGTGATGGAGTTGGCCATCC
