>Addgene plasmid #26972 | pAAV-hSyn-eNpHR 3.0-EYFP | addgene partial sequence | sequence record 33289 | 26972 with EGFP-N
CCTTGCTCACCACGTTGATGTCGATCTGGTCCAGGGGGATGTACTCGCCCTCGCTGGTGATCCTGCTCTT
GGCGGCCGCATCATCAGCCGGGGTCCCAGAAGCAGATGGAACATCCAAAATGCTGCCGGACACGACAGAT
TCGTTTGACGTCAGATAGTTCAGGAGCAAGAATGCGAAAATGTACTTTGCCACGATATCCAGGAAAGAAT
ATCCCCAGCTCGTCACCCCAACGGGCAACACCGCGATACCCTCGACTCCAAGAGCCCACACAATTGGATA
CCCCAGCCACATCACTACTGTCAACAGCTTCAGGGTATTGAACATGTCAGCGGTTCCCGCGGCTTTGGCG
TCCTGTGCCCACTCCACCAGCAGGATATACAAGACCACCAGAAAGCATGCACAACTGATAGCGTACCAGA
ACCATCTCATGAGGTGGGAGGAGGTAGTCAGGGCCGCGGCAAGGCCAGTCACGCACATAGCGATATCGAA
AGTGATAGCTGTGAAGAGCTTTGTAGCATTGCTTCCGGCCAGGAGACCCAGAGCGAGGAGAATCATGGGC
GTGGAAAGTGCCCAGGTGAGATACCGTCCCCACATGGTGACTACACCATCTACCTCTTCTCCTCCCAGCA
TCACTGAGCTGCCTTCTGCAAAATGGCCCGCTGGCATTTCAAGAACGGAAATTGTCAGGCCGCTCGCCAA
TCCAGTGTAGGAGGCAATGCTGACGACAGGCACAAGGATGGTTGACACAGCAATAAGTTTTGCCCGTGGA
TCATCGAGTCCTCGGGTCATAAAAACGAACAGCAGTATACTCAGTCCTGCAAGTGCGATGTTGATATAGA
GACTGCTTGCAAGCAAAGGGTCGTTC
