>Addgene plasmid #26972 | pAAV-hSyn-eNpHR 3.0-EYFP | addgene partial sequence | sequence record 142011 | WPRE-R 5'-CATAGCGTAAAAGGAGCAACA-3'
AATTTTGTAATCCAGAGGTTGATTATCGATAAGCTTGATATCGAATTCTCATTACACCTCGTTCTCGTAG
CAGAACTTGTACAGCTCGTCCATGCCGAGAGTGATCCCGGCGGCGGTCACGAACTCCAGCAGGACCATGT
GATCGCGCTTCTCGTTGGGGTCTTTGCTCAGGGCGGACTGGTAGCTCAGGTAGTGGTTGTCGGGCAGCAG
CACGGGGCCGTCGCCGATGGGGGTGTTCTGCTGGTAGTGGTCGGCGAGCTGCACGCTGCCGTCCTCGATG
TTGTGGCGGATCTTGAAGTTCACCTTGATGCCGTTCTTCTGCTTGTCGGCCATGATATAGACGTTGTGGC
TGTTGTAGTTGTACTCCAGCTTGTGCCCCAGGATGTTGCCGTCCTCCTTGAAGTCGATGCCCTTCAGCTC
GATGCGGTTCACCAGGGTGTCGCCCTCGAACTTCACCTCGGCGCGGGTCTTGTAGTTGCCGTCGTCCTTG
AAGAAGATGGTGCGCTCCTGGACGTA
